>Addgene plasmid #15787 | pDEST17-UbE2E1 | depositor partial sequence | sequence record 8340 | Author sequence
ATGTCGGATGACGATTCGAGGGCCAGCACCAGCTCCTCCTCATCTTCGTCTTCCAACCAGCAAACCGAGA
AAGAAACAAACACCCCCAAGAAGAAGGAGAGTAAAGTCAGCATGAGCAAAAACTCCAAACTCCTCTCCAC
CAGCGCCAAGAGAATTCAGAAGGAGCTGGCGGACATCACTTTAGACCCTCCACCTAATTGCAGTGCTGGT
CCCAAAGGCGATAACATCTATGAATGGAGATCAACCATTCTAGGGCCTCCAGGATCCGTGTATGAGGGTG
GTGTATTCTTTCTCGATATCACTTTTACACCAGAATATCCCTTCAAGCCTCCAAAGGTTACATTTCGGAC
AAGAATCTATCATTGTAATATTAACAGTCAAGGTGTTATTTGCTTGGACATATTGAAAGATAATTGGAGT
CCAGCACTAACCATTTCTAAAGTCCTCCTTTCTATCTGCTCACTTCTTACAGACTGTAATCCTGCCGACC
CCTTGGTGGGAAGTATTGCCACTCAGTATATGACCAACAGAGCAGAACATGACAGAATGGCCAGACAGTG
GACCAAGAGATACGCTACATAA
