>Addgene plasmid #15787 | pDEST17-UbE2E1 | addgene partial sequence | sequence record 22245 | T7 5'-TAATACGACTCACTATAGGG-3'
GCGGGGTTCTCATCATCATCATCATCATGGTATGGCTAGCATGACTGGTGGACAGCAAATGGGTCGGGAT
CTGTACGACGATGACGATAAGGATCCGAGCTCGAGATCTGCAGATCAAACAAGTTTGTACAAAAAAGCAG
GCTCCGCGGCCGCCCCCTTCACCATGTCGGATGACGATTCGAGGGCCAGCACCAGCTCCTCCTCATCTTC
GTCTTCCAACCAGCAAACCGAGAAAGAAACAAACACCCCCAAGAAGAAGGAGAGTAAAGTCAGCATGAGC
AAAAACTCCAAACTCCTCTCCACCAGCGCCAAGAGAATTCAGAAGGAGCTGGCGGACATCACTTTAGACC
CTCCACCTAATTGCAGTGCTGGTCCCAAAGGCGATAACATCTATGAATGGAGATCAACCATTCTAGGGCC
TCCAGGATCCGTGTATGAAGGGTGGTGTATTCTTTCTCGATATCACTTTTACACCAGAATATCCCTTCAA
GCCTCCAAAGGTTACATTTCGGACAAGAATCTATCATTGTAATATTAACAGTCAAGGTGTTATTTGCTTG
GACATATTGAAAGATAATTGGAGTCCAGCACTAACCATTTCTAAAGTCCTCCTTTCTATCTGCTCACTTC
TT
