[The description below was written by a language model from this plasmid's Addgene catalogue record.]
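Description:
pDEST17-UbE2E1 is a bacterial expression plasmid built on the Invitrogen pDEST17 Gateway destination vector (about 4.9 kb without insert). It carries the human ubiquitin-conjugating enzyme UBE2E1 (also known as UBCH6) as a 582 bp insert. The coding sequence was introduced by Gateway recombinational cloning, which places it in frame behind a backbone-encoded N-terminal polyhistidine tag. The plasmid is selected with ampicillin, is recorded as low copy, and is maintained in a standard cloning strain of E. coli. No feature table is provided, so the promoter, origin of replication and recombination site scars are not explicitly recorded. The listed T7 5′ sequencing primer is nonetheless consistent with the T7 promoter-driven design that pDEST17 is generally known for, in which expression requires a host strain supplying T7 RNA polymerase.

The construct is suited to producing recombinant His-tagged UBE2E1 in E. coli, with the tag allowing purification by immobilised metal affinity chromatography. UBE2E1 is an E2 enzyme, which accepts activated ubiquitin from an E1 activating enzyme as a thioester intermediate before transfer towards substrates. The associated publication concerns how two distinct ubiquitin E1 activation systems differentially charge E2 enzymes, so the plasmid was most likely used to make purified E2 protein for in vitro charging or ubiquitination assays. The record does not spell out specific experimental uses.
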