Addgene plasmid #15787: pDEST17-UbE2E1
Depositing lab: Wade Harper. Depositing organization: Harvard Medical School. Publication: Dual E1 activation systems for ubiquitin differentially regulate E2 enzyme charging. Jin J, Li X, Gygi SP, Harper JW. Nature. 2007 Jun 28. 447(7148):1135-8. 10.1038/nature05902 PubMed 17597759.
Backbone
  Vector backbone: pDEST17
  Backbone manufacturer: Invitrogen
  Backbone size w/o insert (bp): 4900
  Vector type: Bacterial Expression
Growth in bacteria
  Bacterial resistance: Ampicillin, 100 μg/mL
  Growth temperature: 37°C
  Growth strain: DH5alpha
  Copy number: Low Copy
Gene/Insert
  Gene/Insert name: Ubiquitin conjugating enzyme UbE2E1 (alt name: UbE2E1)
  Species: H. sapiens (human)
  Insert size (bp): 582
  GenBank ID: NM_003341
  Entrez Gene: UBE2E1 (a.k.a. UBCH6)
  Tag / fusion protein: His (N terminal on backbone)
  Cloning method: Gateway Cloning
  Sequencing primers: 5′ T7
Terms and licenses: Academic/Nonprofit Terms; Industry Terms: Not Available to Industry
How to cite: pDEST17-UbE2E1 was a gift from Wade Harper (Addgene plasmid # 15787 ; http://n2t.net/addgene:15787 ; RRID:Addgene_15787)
